>Addgene plasmid #105519 | pGEMHE-mEGFP-mTrim21 | addgene partial sequence | sequence record 208469 | Addgene Partial NGS Result
CCCCCCCCCCTGCAGGCGCGCCGCCGGCGATTTAAATTAATTAATCTAGCTTGAGTATTCTATAGTGTCA
CCTAAATAGCTTGGCGTAATCATGGTCATAGCTGTTTCCTGTGTGAAATTGTTATCCGCTCACAATTCCA
CACAACATACGAGCCGGAAGCATAAAGTGTAAAGCCTGGGGTGCCTAATGAGTGAGCTAACTCACATTAA
TTGCGTTGCGCTCACTGCCCGCTTTCCAGTCGGGAAACCTGTCGTGCCAGCTGCATTAATGAATCGGCCA
ACGCGCGGGGAGAGGCGGTTTGCGTATTGGGCGCTCTTCCGCTTCCTCGCTCACTGACTCGCTGCGCTCG
GTCGTTCGGCTGCGGCGAGCGGTATCAGCTCACTCAAAGGCGGTAATACGGTTATCCACAGAATCAGGGG
ATAACGCAGGAAAGAACATGTGAGCAAAAGGCCAGCAAAAGGCCAGGAACCGTAAAAAGGCCGCGTTGCT
GGCGTTTTTCCATAGGCTCCGCCCCCCTGACGAGCATCACAAAAATCGACGCTCAAGTCAGAGGTGGCGA
AACCCGACAGGACTATAAAGATACCAGGCGTTTCCCCCTGGAAGCTCCCTCGTGCGCTCTCCTGTTCCGA
CCCTGCCGCTTACCGGATACCTGTCCGCCTTTCTCCCTTCGGGAAGCGTGGCGCTTTCTCATAGCTCACG
CTGTAGGTATCTCAGTTCGGTGTAGGTCGTTCGCTCCAAGCTGGGCTGTGTGCACGAACCCCCCGTTCAG
CCCGACCGCTGCGCCTTATCCGGTAACTATCGTCTTGAGTCCAACCCGGTAAGACACGACTTATCGCCAC
TGGCAGCAGCCACTGGTAACAGGATTAGCAGAGCGAGGTATGTAGGCGGTGCTACAGAGTTCTTGAAGTG
GTGGCCTAACTACGGCTACACTAGAAGAACAGTATTTGGTATCTGCGCTCTGCTGAAGCCAGTTACCTTC
GGAAAAAGAGTTGGTAGCTCTTGATCCGGCAAACAAACCACCGCTGGTAGCGGTGGTTTTTTTGTTTGCA
AGCAGCAGATTACGCGCAGAAAAAAAGGATCTCAAGAAGATCCTTTGATCTTTTCTACGGGGTCTGACGC
TCAGTGGAACGAAAACTCACGTTAAGGGATTTTGGTCATGAGATTATCAAAAAGGATCTTCACCTAGATC
CTTTTAAATTAAAAATGAAGTTTTAAATCAATCTAAAGTATATATGAGTAAACTTGGTCTGACAGTTACC
AATGCTTAATCAGTGAGGCACCTATCTCAGCGATCTGTCTATTTCGTTCATCCATAGTTGCCTGACTCCC
CGTCGTGTAGATAACTACGATACGGGAGGGCTTACCATCTGGCCCCAGTGCTGCAATGATACCGCGAGAC
CCACGCTCACCGGCTCCAGATTTATCAGCAATAAACCAGCCAGCCGGAAGGGCCGAGCGCAGAAGTGGTC
CTGCAACTTTATCCGCCTCCATCCAGTCTATTAATTGTTGCCGGGAAGCTAGAGTAAGTAGTTCGCCAGT
TAATAGTTTGCGCAACGTTGTTGCCATTGCTACAGGCATCGTGGTGTCACGCTCGTCGTTTGGTATGGCT
TCATTCAGCTCCGGTTCCCAACGATCAAGGCGAGTTACATGATCCCCCATGTTGTGCAAAAAAGCGGTTA
GCTCCTTCGGTCCTCCGATCGTTGTCAGAAGTAAGTTGGCCGCAGTGTTATCACTCATGGTTATGGCAGC
ACTGCATAATTCTCTTACTGTCATGCCATCCGTAAGATGCTTTTCTGTGACTGGTGAGTACTCAACCAAG
TCATTCTGAGAATAGTGTATGCGGCGACCGAGTTGCTCTTGCCCGGCGTCAATACGGGATAATACCGCGC
CACATAGCAGAACTTTAAAAGTGCTCATCATTGGAAAACGTTCTTCGGGGCGAAAACTCTCAAGGATCTT
ACCGCTGTTGAGATCCAGTTCGATGTAACCCACTCGTGCACCCAACTGATCTTCAGCATCTTTTACTTTC
ACCAGCGTTTCTGGGTGAGCAAAAACAGGAAGGCAAAATGCCGCAAAAAAGGGAATAAGGGCGACACGGA
AATGTTGAATACTCATACTCTTCCTTTTTCAATATTATTGAAGCATTTATCAGGGTTATTGTCTCATGAG
CGGATACATATTTGAATGTATTTAGAAAAATAAACAAATAGGGGTTCCGCGCACATTTCCCCGAAAAGTG
CCACCTGACGTCTAAGAAACCATTATTATCATGACATTAACCTATAAAAATAGGCGTATCACGAGGCCCT
TTCGTCTCGCGCGTTTCGGTGATGACGGTGAAAACCTCTGACACATGCAGCTCCCGGAGACGGTCACAGC
TTGTCTGTAAGCGGATGCCGGGAGCAGACAAGCCCGTCAGGGCGCGTCAGCGGGTGTTGGCGGGTGTCGG
GGCTGGCTTAACTATGCGGCATCAGAGCAGATTGTACTGAGAGTGCACCATATGCGGTGTGAAATACCGC
ACAGATGCGTAAGGAGAAAATACCGCATCAGGCGCCATTCGCCATTCAGGCTGCGCAACTGTTGGGAAGG
GCGATCGGTGCGGGCCTCTTCGCTATTACGCCAGCTGGCGAAAGGGGGATGTGCTGCAAGGCGATTAAGT
TGGGTAACGCCAGGGTTTTCCCAGTCACGACGTTGTAAAACGACGGCCAGTGAATTGTAATACGACTCAC
TATAGGGCGAATTAATTCGAGCTCGGTACCCAGCTTGCTTGTTCTTTTTGCAGAAGCTCAGAATAAACGC
TCAACTTTGGCAGATCAATTCCCCGGTGCTAGCGCTACCGGTCGCCACCATGGTGAGCAAGGGCGAGGAG
CTGTTCACCGGGGTGGTGCCCATCCTGGTCGAGCTGGACGGCGACGTAAACGGCCACAAGTTCAGCGTGT
CCGGCGAGGGCGAGGGCGATGCCACCTACGGCAAGCTGACCCTGAAGTTCATCTGCACCACCGGCAAGCT
GCCCGTGCCCTGGCCCACCCTCGTGACCACCCTGACCTACGGCGTGCAGTGCTTCAGCCGCTACCCCGAC
CACATGAAGCAGCACGACTTCTTCAAGTCCGCCATGCCCGAAGGCTACGTCCAGGAGCGCACCATCTTCT
TCAAGGACGACGGCAACTACAAGACCCGCGCCGAGGTGAAGTTCGAGGGCGACACCCTGGTGAACCGCAT
CGAGCTGAAGGGCATCGACTTCAAGGAGGACGGCAACATCCTGGGGCACAAGCTGGAGTACAACTACAAC
AGCCACAACGTCTATATCATGGCCGACAAGCAGAAGAACGGCATCAAGGTGAACTTCAAGATCCGCCACA
ACATCGAGGACGGCAGCGTGCAGCTCGCCGACCACTACCAGCAGAACACCCCCATCGGCGACGGCCCCGT
GCTGCTGCCCGACAACCACTACCTGAGCACCCAGTCCGCCCTGAGCAAAGACCCCAACGAGAAGCGCGAT
CACATGGTCCTTAAGGAGTTCGTGACCGCCGCCGGGATCACTCTCGGCATGGACGAGCTGTACAAGTCCG
GACTCAGATCTCGAGCTCAAGCTTCGAATTCAATGTCTCTGGAAAAGATGTGGGAGGAGGTCACCTGTTC
TATCTGCCTGGATCCCATGGTGGAGCCTATGAGTATCGAATGTGGCCATTGCTTTTGCAAGGAATGCATT
TTTGAAGTTGGGAAGAATGGGGGCAGTTCATGTCCCGAGTGCCGGCAACAGTTTCTGCTCCGAAACCTCA
GGCCCAATAGACATATAGCCAACATGGTGGAAAACCTTAAACAGATAGCCCAGAATACCAAGAAGAGTAC
CCAGGAAACGCACTGCATGAAGCATGGAGAGAAGCTTCACCTATTCTGTGAGGAAGATGGGCAGGCCCTT
TGCTGGGTGTGTGCCCAGTCTGGGAAACACCGGGACCACACCAGGGTCCCTATTGAAGAGGCTGCTAAGG
TATACCAGGAGAAGATCCACGTGGCTTTAGAAAAACTGAGAAAGGGGAAAGAGTTGGCCGAGAAGATGGA
AATGGATCTCACGATGCAAAGAACAGACTGGAAGAGGAACATTGACACCCAGAAGTCGAGGATTCACGCA
GAGTTCGCACTTCAGAATAGCTTGCTGGCTCAGGAGGAGCAGAGGCAGCTGCAGAGGCTGGAGAAGGATC
AAAGGGAGTACCTGAGACTCCTGGGGAAGAAGGAGGCTGAGCTGGCTGAGAAGAACCAGGCCCTGCAGGA
GCTGATCTCAGAGCTGGAGAGGAGGATTCGTGGTTCAGAGCTGGAGCTACTGCAGGAGGTGAGGATCATC
CTGGAAAGGAGTGGATCCTGGAACCTGGACACGTTAGATATTGACGCCCCAGACCTAACAAGCACATGCC
CTGTGCCAGGGCGGAAGAAGATGCTGAGGACGTGTTGGGTTCATATTACTCTGGATCGCAACACCGCCAA
CTCATGGCTCATCATCTCAAAGGATCGGAGACAAGTGAGGATGGGAGACACCCATCAGAACGTGTCTGAC
AATAAGGAGAGGTTTAGTAATTACCCCATGGTGCTAGGTGCCCAGAGATTCTCCTCTGGGAAGATGTACT
GGGAGGTAGATGTGACTCAAAAGGAGGCCTGGGATCTGGGGGTTTGCAGAGATTCTGTTCAGAGGAAAGG
GCAGTTTTCACTCAGTCCCGAGAATGGCTTCTGGACCATTTGGTTATGGCAAGACAGCTATGAGGCTGGT
ACCAGTCCTCAGACCACCCTCCACATTCAAGTACCTCCATGCCAAATTGGGATCTTTGTGGACTATGAGG
CTGGCGTTGTCTCCTTCTACAACATAACTGACCATGGCTCCCTCATTTACACCTTCTCGGAGTGTGTTTT
TGCTGGACCTCTGCGACCTTTCTTCAATGTTGGTTTCAATTATAGTGGGGGAAATGCAGCGCCTCTAAAG
CTCTGTCCACTAAAGATGTGAGCGGCCGCTCTAGATAAATGATAGCTTGATCTGGTTACCACTAAACCAG
CCTCAAGAACACCCGAATGGAGTCTCTAAGCTACATAATACCAACTTACACTTTACAAAATGTTGTCCCC
CAAAATGTAGCCATTCGTATCTGCTCCTAATAAAAAGAAAGTTTCTTCACATTCTAAA
