[The description below was written by a language model from this plasmid's Addgene catalogue record.]
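Description:
pGEMHE-mEGFP-mTrim21 is an in vitro transcription plasmid built on the pGEMHE backbone, with a total size of about 5.2 kb. It is maintained in E. coli as a high-copy plasmid under ampicillin selection. The record does not include a feature table, so the origin of replication and any untranslated or polyadenylation elements flanking the insert are not specified here.

The payload is the wild-type mouse Trim21 coding sequence (also known as Ro52 or Ssa1; about 1.4 kb), cloned between EcoRI and NotI sites that both remain intact. It sits downstream of, and in frame with, a monomeric EGFP already present on the backbone, giving an N-terminally mEGFP-tagged TRIM21 fusion. A T7 promoter lies upstream, so T7 RNA polymerase can transcribe the fusion into mRNA in vitro. The plasmid is therefore a template for RNA synthesis rather than a vector for direct expression in cells. The depositor notes an E318K substitution in the TRIM21 sequence and states that it does not affect function as described in the associated publication.

TRIM21 is an E3 ubiquitin ligase that binds antibody Fc regions, and the associated publication describes a method for acute, rapid degradation of endogenous proteins. In that context, mRNA made from this construct would supply TRIM21 to cells, while the mEGFP tag allows expression and localisation of the fusion to be followed by fluorescence. The record does not state which cell types or delivery routes are intended for the transcribed mRNA.
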