Addgene plasmid #105519: pGEMHE-mEGFP-mTrim21
Purpose: T7 promotor drives in vitro transcription of mEGFP-tagged wildtype mouse TRIM21 mRNA
Depositing lab: Melina Schuh. Depositing organization: MRC Laboratory of Molecular Biology. Publication: A Method for the Acute and Rapid Degradation of Endogenous Proteins. Clift D, McEwan WA, Labzin LI, Konieczny V, Mogessie B, James LC, Schuh M. Cell. 2017 Nov 13. pii: S0092-8674(17)31255-2. doi: 10.1016/j.cell.2017.10.033. PubMed 29153837.
Backbone
  Vector backbone: pGEMHE
  Backbone size w/o insert (bp): 3816
  Total vector size (bp): 5205
  Vector type: in vitro Transcription
Growth in bacteria
  Bacterial resistance: Ampicillin, 100 μg/mL
  Growth temperature: 37°C
  Growth strain: DH5alpha
  Copy number: High Copy
Gene/Insert
  Gene/Insert name: TRIM21 (alt names: Ro52; Ssa1)
  Species: M. musculus (mouse)
  Insert size (bp): 1389
  GenBank ID: NM_001082552.2
  Entrez Gene: Trim21 (a.k.a. Ro52, Ssa1)
  Promoter: T7
  Tag / fusion protein: mEGFP (N terminal on backbone)
  Cloning method: Restriction Enzyme; 5′ cloning site EcoRI (not destroyed); 3′ cloning site NotI (not destroyed)
  Sequencing primers: 5′ CATGGTCCTGCTGGAGTTCGTG; 3′ TCGGGTGTTCTTGAGGCTGG
Resource information
  A portion of this plasmid was derived from a plasmid made by: Trim sequence was originally cloned by Leo James/William McEwan also MRC Laboratory of Molecular Biology
Terms and licenses: Academic/Nonprofit Terms; Industry Terms: Not Available to Industry
Depositor comments: The sequence contains an E318K in mTrim21. This mutation does not affect plasmid function as described in the associated publication.
How to cite: pGEMHE-mEGFP-mTrim21 was a gift from Melina Schuh (Addgene plasmid # 105519 ; http://n2t.net/addgene:105519 ; RRID:Addgene_105519)
